>Addgene plasmid #163032 | GFP-CaM-uTEVp | addgene full sequence | sequence record 320887 | Addgene NGS Result
CCTGCAGGCAGCTGCGCGCTCGCTCGCTCACTGAGGCCGCCCGGGCGTCGGGCGACCTTTGGTCGCCCGG
CCTCAGTGAGCGAGCGAGCGCGCAGAGAGGGAGTGGCCAACTCCATCACTAGGGGTTCCTGCGGCCGCAC
GCGTTGTACAGTGTCTAGACTGCAGAGGGCCCTGCGTATGAGTGCAAGTGGGTTTTAGGACCAGGATGAG
GCGGGGTGGGGGTGCCTACCTGACGACCGACCCCGACCCACTGGACAAGCACCCAACCCCCATTCCCCAA
ATTGCGCATCCCCTATCAGAGAGGGGGAGGGGAAACAGGATGCGGCGAGGCGCGTGCGCACTGCCAGCTT
CAGCACCGCGGACAGTGCCTTCGCCCCCGCCTGGCGGCGCGCGCCACCGCCGCCTCAGCACTGAAGGCGC
GCTGACGTCACTCGCCGGTCCCCCGCAAACTCCCCTTCCCGGCCACCTTGGTCGCGTCCGCGCCGCCGCC
GGCCCAGCCGGACCGCACCACGCGAGGCGCGAGATAGGGGGGCACGGGCGCGACCATCTGCGCTGCGGCG
CCGGCGACTCAGCGCTGCCTCAGTCTGCGGTGGGCAGCGGAGGAGTCGTGTCGTGCCTGAGAGCGCAGTC
GAGAAGGATCCGCCACCATGGTGAGCAAGGGCGAGGAGCTGTTCACCGGGGTGGTGCCCATCCTGGTCGA
GCTGGACGGCGACGTAAACGGCCACAAGTTCAGCGTGTCCGGCGAGGGCGAGGGCGATGCCACCTACGGC
AAGCTGACCCTGAAGTTCATCTGCACCACCGGCAAGCTGCCCGTGCCCTGGCCCACCCTCGTGACCACCC
TGACCTACGGCGTGCAGTGCTTCAGCCGCTACCCCGACCACATGAAGCAGCACGACTTCTTCAAGTCCGC
CATGCCCGAAGGCTACGTCCAGGAGCGCACCATCTTCTTCAAGGACGACGGCAACTACAAGACCCGCGCC
GAGGTGAAGTTCGAGGGCGACACCCTGGTGAACCGCATCGAGCTGAAGGGCATCGACTTCAAGGAGGACG
GCAACATCCTGGGGCACAAGCTGGAGTACAACTACAACAGCCACAACGTCTATATCATGGCCGACAAGCA
GAAGAACGGCATCAAGGTGAACTTCAAGATCCGCCACAACATCGAGGACGGCAGCGTGCAGCTCGCCGAC
CACTACCAGCAGAACACCCCCATCGGCGACGGCCCCGTGCTGCTGCCCGACAACCACTACCTGAGCACCC
AGTCCGCCCTGAGCAAAGACCCCAACGAGAAGCGCGATCACATGGTCCTGCTGGAGTTCGTGACCGCCGC
CGGGATCACTCTCGGCATGGACGAGCTGTACAAGGACCTTGGATCTGGCACAGGCGGATCCGGTTCAGGC
ATGGACCAACTGACTGAAGAGCAGATCGCAGAATTTAAAGAGGCTTTCTCCCTACTGGACAAGGACGGGG
ATGGGACAATAACAACCAAGGAGCTGGGGACGGGGATGCGGTCTCTGGGGCAGAACCCCACAGAAGCAGA
GCTGCAGGACATGATCAATGAAGTAGATGCCGACGGTGACGGCACAATCGACTTCCCTGAGTTCCTGACA
ATGATGGCAAGAAAAATGAAATACACAGACAGTGAAGAAGAAATTAGAGAAGCGTTCCGTGTGTTTGATA
AGGATGGCAATGGCTACATCAGTGCAGCAGAGCTTCGCCACGTGATGACAAACCTTGGAGAGAAGTTAAC
AGATGAAGAGGTTGATGAAATGATCAGGGAAGCAGACATCGATGGGGATGGTCAGGTAAACTACGAAGAG
TTTGTACAAATGATGACAGCGAAGGGCAAGCCGATCCCTAACCCTCTGCTGGGCCTGGACAGCACTGGTG
GAAGTGGATCAGGCAGCGGTGGATCTTACGGAAGCCATGTGGATTACGCCGGAGAATCCTTGTTTAAGGG
ACCACGTGATTACAACCCGATATCGAGCACCATTTGTCATTTGACGAATGAATCTGATGGGCACACAACA
TCGTTGTATGGTATTGGATTTGGTCCCTTCATCATTACAAACAAGCACTTGTTTAGAAGAAATAATGGAA
CACTGTTGGTCCAATCACTACATGGTGTATTCAAGGTCAAGAACACCACGACTTTGCAACAACACCTCAT
TGATGGGAGGGACATGATAATTATTCGCATGCCTAAGGATTTCCCACCATTTCCTCAAAAGCTGAAATTT
AGAGAGCCACAAAGGGAAGAGCGCATATGTCTTGTGACAACCAACTTCCAAACTAAGAGCATGTCTAGCA
TGGTGTCAGACACTAGTTGCACATTCCCTTCATCTGATGGCATATTCTGGAAGCATTGGATTCAAACCAA
GGATGGGCAGTGTGGCAATCCATTAGTATCAACTAGAGATGGGTTCATTGTTGGTATACACTCAGCATCG
AATTTCACCAACACAAACAATTATTTCACAAGCGTGCCGAAAAACTTCATGGAATTGTTGACAAATCAGG
AGGCGCAGCAGTGGGTTAGTGGTTGGCGATTAAATGCTGACTCAGTATTGTGGGGGGGCCATAAAGTTTT
CATGGTGTAAGAATTCGATATCAAGCTTATCGATAATCAACCTCTGGATTACAAAATTTGTGAAAGATTG
ACTGGTATTCTTAACTATGTTGCTCCTTTTACGCTATGTGGATACGCTGCTTTAATGCCTTTGTATCATG
CTATTGCTTCCCGTATGGCTTTCATTTTCTCCTCCTTGTATAAATCCTGGTTGCTGTCTCTTTATGAGGA
GTTGTGGCCCGTTGTCAGGCAACGTGGCGTGGTGTGCACTGTGTTTGCTGACGCAACCCCCACTGGTTGG
GGCATTGCCACCACCTGTCAGCTCCTTTCCGGGACTTTCGCTTTCCCCCTCCCTATTGCCACGGCGGAAC
TCATCGCCGCCTGCCTTGCCCGCTGCTGGACAGGGGCTCGGCTGTTGGGCACTGACAATTCCGTGGTGTT
GTCGGGGAAATCATCGTCCTTTCCTTGGCTGCTCGCCTATGTTGCCACCTGGATTCTGCGCGGGACGTCC
TTCTGCTACGTCCCTTCGGCCCTCAATCCAGCGGACCTTCCTTCCCGCGGCCTGCTGCCGGCTCTGCGGC
CTCTTCCGCGTCTTCGCCTTCGCCCTCAGACGAGTCGGATCTCCCTTTGGGCCGCCTCCCCGCATCGATA
CCGAGCGCTGCTCGAGCTAGAGCTCGCTGATCAGCCTCGACTGTGCCTTCTAGTTGCCAGCCATCTGTTG
TTTGCCCCTCCCCCGTGCCTTCCTTGACCCTGGAAGGTGCCACTCCCACTGTCCTTTCCTAATAAAATGA
GGAAATTGCATCGCATTGTCTGAGTAGGTGTCATTCTATTCTGGGGGGTGGGGTGGGGCAGGACAGCAAG
GGGGAGGATTGGGAAGACAATAGCAGGCATGCTGGGGAGGTAACCACGTGCGGACCGAGCGGCCGCAGGA
ACCCCTAGTGATGGAGTTGGCCACTCCCTCTCTGCGCGCTCGCTCGCTCACTGAGGCCGGGCGACCAAAG
GTCGCCCGACGCCCGGGCTTTGCCCGGGCGGCCTCAGTGAGCGAGCGAGCGCGCAGCTGCCTGCAGGGGC
GCCTGATGCGGTATTTTCTCCTTACGCATCTGTGCGGTATTTCACACCGCATA
[95 nt withheld, positions 3694-3788]
T
[46 nt withheld, positions 3790-3835]
C
[141 nt withheld, positions 3837-3977]
CCTTTGACGTTGGAGTCCACGTTCTTT
[37 nt withheld, positions 4005-4041]
ACTCTATCTCGGGCTATTCTTTTGATTTATAAGGGATTTTGCCGATTTCGGTCTATTGGTTAAAAAATGA
GCTGATTTAACAAAAATTTAACGCGAATTTTAACAAAATATTAACGTTTACAATTTTATGGTGCACTCTC
AGTACAATCTGCTCTGATGCCGCATAGTTAAGCCAGCCCCGACACCCGCCAACACCCGCTGACGCGCCCT
GACGGGCTTGTCTGCTCCCGGCATCCGCTTACAGACAAGCTGTGACCGTCTCCGGGAGCTGCATGTGTCA
GAGGTTTTCACCGTCATCACCGAAACGCGCGAGACGAAAGGGCCTCGTGATACGCCTATTTTTATAGGTT
AATGTCATGATAATAATGGTTTCTTAGACGTCAGGTGGCACTTTTCGGGGAAATGTGCGCGGAACCCCTA
TTTGTTTATTTTTCTAAATACATTCAAATATGTATCCGCTCATGAGACAATAACCCTGATAAATGCTTCA
ATAATATTGAAAAAGGAAGAGTATGAGTATTCAACATTTCCGTGTCGCCCTTATTCCCTTTTTTGCGGCA
TTTTGCCTTCCTGTTTTTGCTCACCCAGAAACGCTGGTGAAAGTAAAAGATGCTGAAGATCAGTTGGGTG
CACGAGTGGGTTACATCGAACTGGATCTCAACAGCGGTAAGATCCTTGAGAGTTTTCGCCCCGAAGAACG
TTTTCCAATGATGAGCACTTTTAAAGTTCTGCTATGTGGCGCGGTATTATCCCGTATTGACGCCGGGCAA
GAGCAACTCGGTCGCCGCATACACTATTCTCAGAATGACTTGGTTGAGTACTCACCAGTCACAGAAAAGC
ATCTTACGGATGGCATGACAGTAAGAGAATTATGCAGTGCTGCCATAACCATGAGTGATAACACTGCGGC
CAACTTACTTCTGACAACGATCGGAGGACCGAAGGAGCTAACCGCTTTTTTGCACAACATGGGGGATCAT
GTAACTCGCCTTGATCGTTGGGAACCGGAGCTGAATGAAGCCATACCAAACGACGAGCGTGACACCACGA
TGCCTGTAGCAATGGCAACAACGTTGCGCAAACTATTAACTGGCGAACTACTTACTCTAGCTTCCCGGCA
ACAATTAATAGACTGGATGGAGGCGGATAAAGTTGCAGGACCACTTCTGCGCTCGGCCCTTCCGGCTGGC
TGGTTTATTGCTGATAAATCTGGAGCCGGTGAGCGTGGAAGCCGCGGTATCATTGCAGCACTGGGGCCAG
ATGGTAAGCCCTCCCGTATCGTAGTTATCTACACGACGGGGAGTCAGGCAACTATGGATGAACGAAATAG
ACAGATCGCTGAGATAGGTGCCTCACTGATTAAGCATTGGTAACTGTCAGACCAAGTTTACTCATATATA
CTTTAGATTGATTTAAAACTTCATTTTTAATTTAAAAGGATCTAGGTGAAGATCCTTTTTGATAATCTCA
TGACCAAAATCCCTTAACGTGAGTTTTCGTTCCACTGAGCGTCAGACCCCGTAGAAAAGATCAAAGGATC
TTCTTGAGATCCTTTTTTTCTGCGCGTAATCTGCTGCTTGCAAACAAAAAAACCACCGCTACCAGCGGTG
GTTTGTTTGCCGGATCAAGAGCTACCAACTCTTTTTCCGAAGGTAACTGGCTTCAGCAGAGCGCAGATAC
CAAATACTGTTCTTCTAGTGTAGCCGTAGTTAGGCCACCACTTCAAGAACTCTGTAGCACCGCCTACATA
CCTCGCTCTGCTAATCCTGTTACCAGTGGCTGCTGCCAGTGGCGATAAGTCGTGTCTTACCGGGTTGGAC
TCAAGACGATAGTTACCGGATAAGGCGCAGCGGTCGGGCTGAACGGGGGGTTCGTGCACACAGCCCAGCT
TGGAGCGAACGACCTACACCGAACTGAGATACCTACAGCGTGAGCTATGAGAAAGCGCCACGCTTCCCGA
AGGGAGAAAGGCGGACAGGTATCCGGTAAGCGGCAGGGTCGGAACAGGAGAGCGCACGAGGGAGCTTCCA
GGGGGAAACGCCTGGTATCTTTATAGTCCTGTCGGGTTTCGCCACCTCTGACTTGAGCGTCGATTTTTGT
GATGCTCGTCAGGGGGGCGGAGCCTATGGAAAAACGCCAGCAACGCGGCCTTTTTACGGTTCCTGGCCTT
TTGCTGGCCTTTTGCTCACATGT
Features (pLannotate 1.2.2; 18 found; start..end, strand, type, name):
     12..39      +  repeat_region  AAV2 ITR (fragment): inverted terminal repeat of adeno-associated virus serotype 2 inverted
     68..95      +  repeat_region  AAV2 ITR (fragment): inverted terminal repeat of adeno-associated virus serotype 2 inverted
    181..628     +  promoter       hSyn promoter: human synapsin I promoter; confers neuron-specific expression (Kügler et al., 2003)
    648..1364    +  CDS            EGFP: EGFP is a basic (constitutively fluorescent) green fluorescent protein published in 1996, derived from Aequorea victoria. It is reported to be a rapidly-maturing weak dimer with moderate acid sensitivity.
   1404..1844    +  CDS            calmodulin: calcium-binding protein
   1848..1873    +  misc_feature   12Pktag (fragment)
   1949..2597    +  CDS            TEV protease (fragment): tobacco etch virus protease (Kapust et al., 2001)
   2601..2625    +  misc_feature   MCS (fragment): pBluescript multiple cloning site
   2625..3213    +  misc_feature   WPRE: woodchuck hepatitis virus posttranscriptional regulatory element
   3261..3468    +  polyA_signal   bGH poly(A) signal: bovine growth hormone polyadenylation signal
   3497..3637    +  repeat_region  AAV2 ITR: inverted terminal repeat of adeno-associated virus serotype 2 inverted
   3642..3693    -  misc_feature   bom (fragment): basis of mobility region from pBR322
   3712..4167    +  rep_origin     f1 ori (sequence partly withheld): f1 bacteriophage origin of replication; arrow indicates direction of (+) strand synthesis
   4168..4217    -  misc_feature   bom (fragment): basis of mobility region from pBR322
   4319..4354    -  CDS            rop (fragment): Rop protein, which maintains plasmids at low copy number; rop
   4449..4553    +  promoter       AmpR promoter: bla
   4554..5414    +  CDS            AmpR: β-lactamase; bla; confers resistance to ampicillin, carbenicillin, and related antibiotics
   5585..6173    +  rep_origin     ori: high-copy-number ColE1/pMB1/pBR322/pUC origin of replication
