[The description below was written by a language model from this plasmid's Addgene catalogue record and pLannotate feature annotations shown in this document.]
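Description:
GFP-CaM-uTEVp is an AAV transfer plasmid of about 6.2 kb for mammalian, specifically neuronal, expression of the protease component of the FLiCRE system. The expression cassette is flanked by AAV2 inverted terminal repeats, which allow the intervening DNA to be packaged into recombinant AAV particles when helper functions are supplied. In the sequenced record the downstream ITR is annotated in full, while the upstream one is detected only as two short fragments. This may reflect the difficulty of sequencing or annotating these hairpin-forming repeats rather than a real truncation. In bacteria the plasmid replicates from a high-copy ColE1/pUC-type origin and is selected with ampicillin through the β-lactamase gene. An f1 phage origin is also present, along with small remnants of pBR322 bom and rop sequences.

The payload is a synthetic fusion protein driven by the human synapsin I promoter, which restricts expression to neurons. The open reading frame runs from EGFP, through calmodulin and a short linker region (annotated as a tag fragment), to a TEV protease sequence. The protease is annotated as a fragment and corresponds to the "uTEVp" variant named in the record, though the record does not detail how it differs from the wild-type enzyme. A WPRE follows the coding sequence to enhance transcript stability and expression, and a bovine growth hormone polyadenylation signal terminates the transcript. EGFP allows the fusion to be visualised, and calmodulin is a calcium-binding module, consistent with the associated publication's description of a molecular calcium integrator. The record does not describe the partner FLiCRE components, which are carried on separate constructs.
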