Addgene plasmid #163032: GFP-CaM-uTEVp
Purpose: FLiCRE protease for neuronal expression
Depositing lab: Alice Ting. Depositing organization: Stanford University. Publication: A Molecular Calcium Integrator Reveals a Striatal Cell Type Driving Aversion. Kim CK, Sanchez MI, Hoerbelt P, Fenno LE, Malenka RC, Deisseroth K, Ting AY. Cell. 2020 Dec 23;183(7):2003-2019.e16. doi: 10.1016/j.cell.2020.11.015. Epub 2020 Dec 11. PubMed 33308478.
Backbone
  Vector backbone: AAV
  Vector type: Mammalian Expression, AAV
Growth in bacteria
  Bacterial resistance: Ampicillin, 100 μg/mL
  Growth temperature: 37°C
  Growth strain: NEB Stable
  Copy number: Unknown
Gene/Insert
  Gene/Insert name: GFP-CaM-uTEVp
  Species: Synthetic
  Promoter: Synapsin
  Cloning method: Gibson Cloning
  Sequencing primers: 5′ GCGACCATCTGCGCTGCGGCGCC; 3′ CAACAGATGGCTGGCAACTAGAAGG
Terms and licenses: Academic/Nonprofit Terms; Industry Terms: Not Available to Industry
How to cite: GFP-CaM-uTEVp was a gift from Alice Ting (Addgene plasmid # 163032 ; http://n2t.net/addgene:163032 ; RRID:Addgene_163032)
